Addgene plasmid #138341: pCMV-BE4-RrA3F F130L
Purpose: Mammalian expression plasmid for BE4-RrA3F F130L
Depositing lab: Nicole Gaudelli. Depositing organization: Beam Therapeutics. Publication: Cytosine base editors with minimized unguided DNA and RNA off-target events and high on-target activity. Yu Y, Leete TC, Born DA, Young L, Barrera LA, Lee SJ, Rees HA, Ciaramella G, Gaudelli NM. Nat Commun. 2020 Apr 28;11(1):2052. doi: 10.1038/s41467-020-15887-5. PubMed 32345976.
Backbone
  Vector backbone: pCMV
  Backbone size w/o insert (bp): 3399
  Total vector size (bp): 8826
  Vector type: Synthetic Biology
Growth in bacteria
  Bacterial resistance: Ampicillin, 100 μg/mL
  Growth temperature: 37°C
  Growth strain: NEB Stable
  Copy number: High Copy
Gene/Insert
  Gene/Insert name: BE4-RrA3F F130L
  Species: Synthetic
  Insert size (bp): 5427
  Promoter: CMV
  Tag / fusion protein: BP-NLS (C terminal on insert)
  Cloning method: Unknown
  Sequencing primers: 5′ T7; 3′ M13R
Terms and licenses: Academic/Nonprofit Terms; Industry Terms: Not Available to Industry
How to cite: pCMV-BE4-RrA3F F130L was a gift from Nicole Gaudelli (Addgene plasmid # 138341 ; http://n2t.net/addgene:138341 ; RRID:Addgene_138341)
