[The description below was written by a language model from this plasmid's Addgene catalogue record and pLannotate feature annotations shown in this document.]
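Description:
pCMV-BE4-RrA3F F130L is an 8.8 kb mammalian expression plasmid encoding a synthetic cytosine base editor of the BE4 architecture, in which the deaminase component is RrA3F carrying an F130L substitution. It is built on a pCMV backbone and is maintained in E. coli at high copy through a ColE1/pUC-type origin, with selection by ampicillin via the β-lactamase gene and its native promoter. Short remnants of lac regulatory elements, a pBluescript cloning site, an SV40 promoter fragment and a bom fragment are backbone residue with no evident role in expression. No mammalian selection marker is annotated, which is consistent with use by transient transfection.

The roughly 5.4 kb insert is a single open reading frame driven by the human CMV immediate early enhancer and promoter and terminated by the bovine growth hormone polyadenylation signal. A T7 promoter sits just upstream of the coding region. The frame begins with the cytidine deaminase domain, which the automated annotation labels by homology as human APOBEC3C but which the record names RrA3F F130L. This is followed by Streptococcus pyogenes Cas9 carrying the D10A mutation, annotated in two contiguous segments. A uracil glycosylase inhibitor (UGI) from phage PBS2 lies downstream. Only one UGI copy is annotated, though an unannotated gap precedes it. The catalogue lists a C-terminal bipartite nuclear localization signal.

When targeted by a guide RNA supplied from a separate construct, the deaminase converts cytosine to uracil in the exposed DNA strand, and UGI blocks uracil excision, favouring C-to-T outcomes. The plasmid comes from work on cytosine base editors with reduced unguided DNA and RNA off-target activity and high on-target activity.
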