Features (pLannotate 1.2.2; 18 found; start..end, strand, type, name):
     34..413     +  enhancer       CMV enhancer: human cytomegalovirus immediate early enhancer
    414..617     +  promoter       CMV promoter: human cytomegalovirus (CMV) immediate early promoter
    659..677     +  promoter       T7 promoter: promoter for bacteriophage T7 RNA polymerase
    691..1272    +  CDS            APOBEC3C: ABC3C_HUMAN - Also known as APOBEC1L, PBI. Experimental evidence at protein level: Swiss-Prot protein existence level 1. DNA deaminase (cytidine deaminase) which acts as an inhibitor of retrovirus replication and retrotransposon mobility via deaminase- dependent and -independent mechanisms. After the penetration of retroviral nucleocapsids into target cells of infection and the initiation of reverse transcription, it can induce the conversion of cytosine to uracil in the minus-sense single-strand viral DNA, leading to G-to-A hypermutations in the subsequent plus-strand viral DNA. The resultant
   1369..2970    +  CDS            dCas9(N): N-terminal portion of catalytically inactive Streptococcus pyogenes dCas9 carrying the D10A mutation (Zetsche et al., 2015)
   2971..5465    +  CDS            Cas9(C) (fragment): C-terminal portion of Streptococcus pyogenes Cas9 (Zetsche et al., 2015)
   5779..6027    +  CDS            UGI: UNGI_BPPB2 - Experimental evidence at protein level: Swiss-Prot protein existence level 1. This protein binds specifically and reversibly to the host uracil-DNA glycosylase, preventing removal of uracil residues from PBS2 DNA by the host uracil-excision repair system. From Bacillus phage PBS2 (Bacteriophage PBS2).
   6169..6393    +  polyA_signal   bGH poly(A) signal: bovine growth hormone polyadenylation signal
   6397..6418    +  promoter       SV40 promoter (fragment): SV40 enhancer and early promoter
   6423..6439    +  misc_feature   MCS (fragment): pBluescript multiple cloning site
   6488..6504    -  protein_bind   lac operator: The lac repressor binds to the lac operator to inhibit transcription in E. coli. This inhibition can be relieved by adding lactose or isopropyl-β-D-thiogalactopyranoside (IPTG). lac repressor encoded by lacI
   6512..6542    -  promoter       lac promoter: promoter for the E. coli lac operon
   6557..6578    -  protein_bind   CAP binding site: CAP binding activates transcription in the presence of cAMP. E. coli catabolite activator protein
   6591..6683    -  CDS            lacI (fragment): lac repressor; lacI; The lac repressor binds to the lac operator to inhibit transcription in E. coli. This inhibition can be relieved by adding lactose or isopropyl-β-D-thiogalactopyranoside (IPTG).
   6866..7454    -  rep_origin     ori: high-copy-number ColE1/pMB1/pBR322/pUC origin of replication
   7625..8485    -  CDS            AmpR: β-lactamase; bla; confers resistance to ampicillin, carbenicillin, and related antibiotics
   8486..8590    -  promoter       AmpR promoter: bla
   8661..8705    -  misc_feature   bom (fragment): basis of mobility region from pBR322
>Addgene plasmid #138341 | pCMV-BE4-RrA3F F130L | addgene full sequence | sequence record 272420 | Addgene NGS Result
TGCTTCGCGATGTACGGGCCAGATATACGCGTTGACATTGATTATTGACTAGTTATTAATAGTAATCAAT
TACGGGGTCATTAGTTCATAGCCCATATATGGAGTTCCGCGTTACATAACTTACGGTAAATGGCCCGCCT
GGCTGACCGCCCAACGACCCCCGCCCATTGACGTCAATAATGACGTATGTTCCCATAGTAACGCCAATAG
GGACTTTCCATTGACGTCAATGGGTGGAGTATTTACGGTAAACTGCCCACTTGGCAGTACATCAAGTGTA
TCATATGCCAAGTACGCCCCCTATTGACGTCAATGACGGTAAATGGCCCGCCTGGCATTATGCCCAGTAC
ATGACCTTATGGGACTTTCCTACTTGGCAGTACATCTACGTATTAGTCATCGCTATTACCATGGTGATGC
GGTTTTGGCAGTACATCAATGGGCGTGGATAGCGGTTTGACTCACGGGGATTTCCAAGTCTCCACCCCAT
TGACGTCAATGGGAGTTTGTTTTGGCACCAAAATCAACGGGACTTTCCAAAATGTCGTAACAACTCCGCC
CCATTGACGCAAATGGGCGGTAGGCGTGTACGGTGGGAGGTCTATATAAGCAGAGCTGGTTTAGTGAACC
GTCAGATCCGCTAGAGATCCGCGGCCGCTAATACGACTCACTATAGGGAGAGCCGCCACCATGAAGCCCC
AGATCAGGGACCACCGCCCCAATCCTATGGAGGCCATGTACCCTCACATCTTCTATTTTCACTTCGAGAA
CCTGGAGAAGGCCTACGGCCGGAATGAGACCTGGCTGTGCTTTACAGTGGAGATCATCAAGCAGTATCTG
CCAGTGCCCTGGAAGAAGGGCGTGTTCCGGAACCAGGTGGATCCAGAGACCCACTGCCACGCCGAGAAGT
GTTTTCTGTCCTGGTTCTGTAACAATACACTGTCTCCCAAGAAGAATTACCAGGTGACCTGGTATACAAG
CTGGTCCCCTTGCCCAGAGTGTGCAGGAGAGGTGGCAGAGTTTCTGGCAGAGCACAGCAACGTGAAGCTG
ACCATCTACACAGCCCGGCTGTACTATCTGTGGGACACCGATTATCAGGAGGGCCTGAGATCTCTGAGCG
AGGAGGGCGCCTCCGTGGAGATCATGGACTACGAGGATTTTCAGTATTGCTGGGAGAACTTCGTGTACGA
CGATGGCGAGCCTTTTAAGAGGTGGAAGGGCCTGAAGTATAATTTCCAGTCTCTGACACGGAGACTGCGC
GAGATCCTGCAGAGCGGAGGATCTAGCGGCGGCTCTAGCGGATCTGAGACACCTGGCACAAGCGAGTCTG
CCACACCTGAGAGTAGCGGCGGATCTTCTGGTGGCTCTGACAAGAAGTACAGCATCGGCCTGGCCATCGG
CACCAACTCTGTGGGCTGGGCCGTGATCACCGACGAGTACAAGGTGCCCAGCAAGAAATTCAAGGTGCTG
GGCAACACCGACCGGCACAGCATCAAGAAGAACCTGATCGGAGCCCTGCTGTTCGACAGCGGCGAAACAG
CCGAGGCCACCCGGCTGAAGAGAACCGCCAGAAGAAGATACACCAGACGGAAGAACCGGATCTGCTATCT
GCAAGAGATCTTCAGCAACGAGATGGCCAAGGTGGACGACAGCTTCTTCCACAGACTGGAAGAGTCCTTC
CTGGTGGAAGAGGATAAGAAGCACGAGCGGCACCCCATCTTCGGCAACATCGTGGACGAGGTGGCCTACC
ACGAGAAGTACCCCACCATCTACCACCTGAGAAAGAAACTGGTGGACAGCACCGACAAGGCCGACCTGCG
GCTGATCTATCTGGCCCTGGCCCACATGATCAAGTTCCGGGGCCACTTCCTGATCGAGGGCGACCTGAAC
CCCGACAACAGCGACGTGGACAAGCTGTTCATCCAGCTGGTGCAGACCTACAACCAGCTGTTCGAGGAAA
ACCCCATCAACGCCAGCGGCGTGGACGCCAAGGCCATCCTGTCTGCCAGACTGAGCAAGAGCAGACGGCT
GGAAAATCTGATCGCCCAGCTGCCCGGCGAGAAGAAGAATGGCCTGTTCGGAAACCTGATTGCCCTGAGC
CTGGGCCTGACCCCCAACTTCAAGAGCAACTTCGACCTGGCCGAGGATGCCAAACTGCAGCTGAGCAAGG
ACACCTACGACGACGACCTGGACAACCTGCTGGCCCAGATCGGCGACCAGTACGCCGACCTGTTTCTGGC
CGCCAAGAACCTGTCCGACGCCATCCTGCTGAGCGACATCCTGAGAGTGAACACCGAGATCACCAAGGCC
CCCCTGAGCGCCTCTATGATCAAGAGATACGACGAGCACCACCAGGACCTGACCCTGCTGAAAGCTCTCG
TGCGGCAGCAGCTGCCTGAGAAGTACAAAGAGATTTTCTTCGACCAGAGCAAGAACGGCTACGCCGGCTA
CATTGACGGCGGAGCCAGCCAGGAAGAGTTCTACAAGTTCATCAAGCCCATCCTGGAAAAGATGGACGGC
ACCGAGGAACTGCTCGTGAAGCTGAACAGAGAGGACCTGCTGCGGAAGCAGCGGACCTTCGACAACGGCA
GCATCCCCCACCAGATCCACCTGGGAGAGCTGCACGCCATTCTGCGGCGGCAGGAAGATTTTTACCCATT
CCTGAAGGACAACCGGGAAAAGATCGAGAAGATCCTGACCTTCCGCATCCCCTACTACGTGGGCCCTCTG
GCCAGGGGAAACAGCAGATTCGCCTGGATGACCAGAAAGAGCGAGGAAACCATCACCCCCTGGAACTTCG
AGGAAGTGGTGGACAAGGGCGCTTCCGCCCAGAGCTTCATCGAGCGGATGACCAACTTCGATAAGAACCT
GCCCAACGAGAAGGTGCTGCCCAAGCACAGCCTGCTGTACGAGTACTTCACCGTGTATAACGAGCTGACC
AAAGTGAAATACGTGACCGAGGGAATGAGAAAGCCCGCCTTCCTGAGCGGCGAGCAGAAAAAGGCCATCG
TGGACCTGCTGTTCAAGACCAACCGGAAAGTGACCGTGAAGCAGCTGAAAGAGGACTACTTCAAGAAAAT
CGAGTGCTTCGACTCCGTGGAAATCTCCGGCGTGGAAGATCGGTTCAACGCCTCCCTGGGCACATACCAC
GATCTGCTGAAAATTATCAAGGACAAGGACTTCCTGGACAATGAGGAAAACGAGGACATTCTGGAAGATA
TCGTGCTGACCCTGACACTGTTTGAGGACAGAGAGATGATCGAGGAACGGCTGAAAACCTATGCCCACCT
GTTCGACGACAAAGTGATGAAGCAGCTGAAGCGGCGGAGATACACCGGCTGGGGCAGGCTGAGCCGGAAG
CTGATCAACGGCATCCGGGACAAGCAGTCCGGCAAGACAATCCTGGATTTCCTGAAGTCCGACGGCTTCG
CCAACAGAAACTTCATGCAGCTGATCCACGACGACAGCCTGACCTTTAAAGAGGACATCCAGAAAGCCCA
GGTGTCCGGCCAGGGCGATAGCCTGCACGAGCACATTGCCAATCTGGCCGGCAGCCCCGCCATTAAGAAG
GGCATCCTGCAGACAGTGAAGGTGGTGGACGAGCTCGTGAAAGTGATGGGCCGGCACAAGCCCGAGAACA
TCGTGATCGAAATGGCCAGAGAGAACCAGACCACCCAGAAGGGACAGAAGAACAGCCGCGAGAGAATGAA
GCGGATCGAAGAGGGCATCAAAGAGCTGGGCAGCCAGATCCTGAAAGAACACCCCGTGGAAAACACCCAG
CTGCAGAACGAGAAGCTGTACCTGTACTACCTGCAGAATGGGCGGGATATGTACGTGGACCAGGAACTGG
ACATCAACCGGCTGTCCGACTACGATGTGGACCATATCGTGCCTCAGAGCTTTCTGAAGGACGACTCCAT
CGACAACAAGGTGCTGACCAGAAGCGACAAGAACCGGGGCAAGAGCGACAACGTGCCCTCCGAAGAGGTC
GTGAAGAAGATGAAGAACTACTGGCGGCAGCTGCTGAACGCCAAGCTGATTACCCAGAGAAAGTTCGACA
ATCTGACCAAGGCCGAGAGAGGCGGCCTGAGCGAACTGGATAAGGCCGGCTTCATCAAGAGACAGCTGGT
GGAAACCCGGCAGATCACAAAGCACGTGGCACAGATCCTGGACTCCCGGATGAACACTAAGTACGACGAG
AATGACAAGCTGATCCGGGAAGTGAAAGTGATCACCCTGAAGTCCAAGCTGGTGTCCGATTTCCGGAAGG
ATTTCCAGTTTTACAAAGTGCGCGAGATCAACAACTACCACCACGCCCACGACGCCTACCTGAACGCCGT
CGTGGGAACCGCCCTGATCAAAAAGTACCCTAAGCTGGAAAGCGAGTTCGTGTACGGCGACTACAAGGTG
TACGACGTGCGGAAGATGATCGCCAAGAGCGAGCAGGAAATCGGCAAGGCTACCGCCAAGTACTTCTTCT
ACAGCAACATCATGAACTTTTTCAAGACCGAGATTACCCTGGCCAACGGCGAGATCCGGAAGCGGCCTCT
GATCGAGACAAACGGCGAAACCGGGGAGATCGTGTGGGATAAGGGCCGGGATTTTGCCACCGTGCGGAAA
GTGCTGAGCATGCCCCAAGTGAATATCGTGAAAAAGACCGAGGTGCAGACAGGCGGCTTCAGCAAAGAGT
CTATCCTGCCCAAGAGGAACAGCGATAAGCTGATCGCCAGAAAGAAGGACTGGGACCCTAAGAAGTACGG
CGGCTTCGACAGCCCCACCGTGGCCTATTCTGTGCTGGTGGTGGCCAAAGTGGAAAAGGGCAAGTCCAAG
AAACTGAAGAGTGTGAAAGAGCTGCTGGGGATCACCATCATGGAAAGAAGCAGCTTCGAGAAGAATCCCA
TCGACTTTCTGGAAGCCAAGGGCTACAAAGAAGTGAAAAAGGACCTGATCATCAAGCTGCCTAAGTACTC
CCTGTTCGAGCTGGAAAACGGCCGGAAGAGAATGCTGGCCTCTGCCGGCGAACTGCAGAAGGGAAACGAA
CTGGCCCTGCCCTCCAAATATGTGAACTTCCTGTACCTGGCCAGCCACTATGAGAAGCTGAAGGGCTCCC
CCGAGGATAATGAGCAGAAACAGCTGTTTGTGGAACAGCACAAGCACTACCTGGACGAGATCATCGAGCA
GATCAGCGAGTTCTCCAAGAGAGTGATCCTGGCCGACGCTAATCTGGACAAAGTGCTGTCCGCCTACAAC
AAGCACCGGGATAAGCCCATCAGAGAGCAGGCCGAGAATATCATCCACCTGTTTACCCTGACCAATCTGG
GAGCCCCTGCCGCCTTCAAGTACTTTGACACCACCATCGACCGGAAGAGGTACACCAGCACCAAAGAGGT
GCTGGACGCCACCCTGATCCACCAGAGCATCACCGGCCTGTACGAGACACGGATCGACCTGTCTCAGCTG
GGAGGTGACTCTGGTGGAAGCGGAGGATCTGGCGGCAGCACCAATCTGAGCGACATCATCGAGAAAGAGA
CAGGCAAGCAGCTGGTCATCCAAGAGTCCATCCTGATGCTGCCTGAAGAGGTGGAAGAAGTGATCGGCAA
CAAGCCCGAGTCCGACATCCTGGTGCACACCGCCTACGATGAGAGCACCGACGAGAACGTGATGCTGCTG
ACCTCTGACGCCCCTGAGTACAAGCCTTGGGCTCTCGTGATCCAGGACAGCAACGGCGAGAACAAGATCA
AGATGCTGAGCGGCGGCTCTGGTGGCTCTGGCGGATCTACAAACCTGTCCGATATTATTGAGAAAGAAAC
CGGGAAACAGCTCGTGATTCAAGAGTCTATTCTCATGCTCCCGGAAGAAGTCGAGGAAGTCATTGGAAAC
AAGCCTGAGAGCGATATTCTGGTCCATACAGCCTACGACGAGTCTACCGATGAGAATGTCATGCTCCTCA
CCAGCGACGCTCCCGAGTATAAGCCATGGGCACTTGTCATTCAGGACTCCAATGGGGAAAACAAAATCAA
AATGCTCCCAAAGAAAAAACGCAAGGTGGAGGGAGCTGATAAGCGCACCGCCGATGGTTCCGAGTTCGAA
AGCCCCAAGAAGAAGAGGAAAGTCTAACCGGTCATCATCACCATCACCATTGAGTTTAAACCCGCTGATC
AGCCTCGACTGTGCCTTCTAGTTGCCAGCCATCTGTTGTTTGCCCCTCCCCCGTGCCTTCCTTGACCCTG
GAAGGTGCCACTCCCACTGTCCTTTCCTAATAAAATGAGGAAATTGCATCGCATTGTCTGAGTAGGTGTC
ATTCTATTCTGGGGGGTGGGGTGGGGCAGGACAGCAAGGGGGAGGATTGGGAAGACAATAGCAGGCATGC
TGGGGATGCGGTGGGCTCTATGGCTTCTGAGGCGGAAAGAACCAGCTGGGGCTCGATACCGTCGACCTCT
AGCTAGAGCTTGGCGTAATCATGGTCATAGCTGTTTCCTGTGTGAAATTGTTATCCGCTCACAATTCCAC
ACAACATACGAGCCGGAAGCATAAAGTGTAAAGCCTAGGGTGCCTAATGAGTGAGCTAACTCACATTAAT
TGCGTTGCGCTCACTGCCCGCTTTCCAGTCGGGAAACCTGTCGTGCCAGCTGCATTAATGAATCGGCCAA
CGCGCGGGGAGAGGCGGTTTGCGTATTGGGCGCTCTTCCGCTTCCTCGCTCACTGACTCGCTGCGCTCGG
TCGTTCGGCTGCGGCGAGCGGTATCAGCTCACTCAAAGGCGGTAATACGGTTATCCACAGAATCAGGGGA
TAACGCAGGAAAGAACATGTGAGCAAAAGGCCAGCAAAAGGCCAGGAACCGTAAAAAGGCCGCGTTGCTG
GCGTTTTTCCATAGGCTCCGCCCCCCTGACGAGCATCACAAAAATCGACGCTCAAGTCAGAGGTGGCGAA
ACCCGACAGGACTATAAAGATACCAGGCGTTTCCCCCTGGAAGCTCCCTCGTGCGCTCTCCTGTTCCGAC
CCTGCCGCTTACCGGATACCTGTCCGCCTTTCTCCCTTCGGGAAGCGTGGCGCTTTCTCATAGCTCACGC
TGTAGGTATCTCAGTTCGGTGTAGGTCGTTCGCTCCAAGCTGGGCTGTGTGCACGAACCCCCCGTTCAGC
CCGACCGCTGCGCCTTATCCGGTAACTATCGTCTTGAGTCCAACCCGGTAAGACACGACTTATCGCCACT
GGCAGCAGCCACTGGTAACAGGATTAGCAGAGCGAGGTATGTAGGCGGTGCTACAGAGTTCTTGAAGTGG
TGGCCTAACTACGGCTACACTAGAAGAACAGTATTTGGTATCTGCGCTCTGCTGAAGCCAGTTACCTTCG
GAAAAAGAGTTGGTAGCTCTTGATCCGGCAAACAAACCACCGCTGGTAGCGGTGGTTTTTTTGTTTGCAA
GCAGCAGATTACGCGCAGAAAAAAAGGATCTCAAGAAGATCCTTTGATCTTTTCTACGGGGTCTGACGCT
CAGTGGAACGAAAACTCACGTTAAGGGATTTTGGTCATGAGATTATCAAAAAGGATCTTCACCTAGATCC
TTTTAAATTAAAAATGAAGTTTTAAATCAATCTAAAGTATATATGAGTAAACTTGGTCTGACAGTTACCA
ATGCTTAATCAGTGAGGCACCTATCTCAGCGATCTGTCTATTTCGTTCATCCATAGTTGCCTGACTCCCC
GTCGTGTAGATAACTACGATACGGGAGGGCTTACCATCTGGCCCCAGTGCTGCAATGATACCGCGAGACC
CACGCTCACCGGCTCCAGATTTATCAGCAATAAACCAGCCAGCCGGAAGGGCCGAGCGCAGAAGTGGTCC
TGCAACTTTATCCGCCTCCATCCAGTCTATTAATTGTTGCCGGGAAGCTAGAGTAAGTAGTTCGCCAGTT
AATAGTTTGCGCAACGTTGTTGCCATTGCTACAGGCATCGTGGTGTCACGCTCGTCGTTTGGTATGGCTT
CATTCAGCTCCGGTTCCCAACGATCAAGGCGAGTTACATGATCCCCCATGTTGTGCAAAAAAGCGGTTAG
CTCCTTCGGTCCTCCGATCGTTGTCAGAAGTAAGTTGGCCGCAGTGTTATCACTCATGGTTATGGCAGCA
CTGCATAATTCTCTTACTGTCATGCCATCCGTAAGATGCTTTTCTGTGACTGGTGAGTACTCAACCAAGT
CATTCTGAGAATAGTGTATGCGGCGACCGAGTTGCTCTTGCCCGGCGTCAATACGGGATAATACCGCGCC
ACATAGCAGAACTTTAAAAGTGCTCATCATTGGAAAACGTTCTTCGGGGCGAAAACTCTCAAGGATCTTA
CCGCTGTTGAGATCCAGTTCGATGTAACCCACTCGTGCACCCAACTGATCTTCAGCATCTTTTACTTTCA
CCAGCGTTTCTGGGTGAGCAAAAACAGGAAGGCAAAATGCCGCAAAAAAGGGAATAAGGGCGACACGGAA
ATGTTGAATACTCATACTCTTCCTTTTTCAATATTATTGAAGCATTTATCAGGGTTATTGTCTCATGAGC
GGATACATATTTGAATGTATTTAGAAAAATAAACAAATAGGGGTTCCGCGCACATTTCCCCGAAAAGTGC
CACCTGACGTCGACGGATCGGGAGATCGATCTCCCGATCCCCTAGGGTCTACTCTCAGTACAATCTGCTC
TGATGCCGCATAGTTAAGCCAGTATCTGCTCCCTGCTTGTGTGTTGGAGGTCGCTGAGTAGTGCGCGAGC
AAAATTTAAGCTACAACAAGGCAAGGCTTGACCGACAATTGCATGAAGAATCTGCTTAGGGTTAGGCGTT
TTGCGC
